Addgene plasmid #166194: pDONR221-PABPN1(v1)
Purpose: Gateway entry vector for N. furzeri PABPN1
Depositing lab: Daniel Jarosz. Depositing organization: Stanford University. Publication: Tissue-specific landscape of protein aggregation and quality control in an aging vertebrate. Chen YR, Harel I, Singh PP, Ziv I, Moses E, Goshtchevsky U, Machado BE, Brunet A, Jarosz DF. Dev Cell. 2024 Jul 22;59(14):1892-1911.e13. doi: 10.1016/j.devcel.2024.04.014. Epub 2024 May 28. PubMed 38810654.
Backbone
  Vector backbone: pDONR221
  Vector type: Gateway Entry Vector
Growth in bacteria
  Bacterial resistance: Kanamycin, 50 μg/mL
  Growth temperature: 37°C
  Growth strain: DH5alpha
  Copy number: High Copy
Gene/Insert
  Gene/Insert name: PABPN1
  Species: N. furzeri
  Insert size (bp): 669
  Cloning method: Gateway Cloning
Terms and licenses: Academic/Nonprofit Terms; Industry Terms: Not Available to Industry
Depositor comments: Stopless entry clone. Please visit https://doi.org/10.1101/2022.02.26.482120 for bioRxiv preprint. Also see Harel and Chen et al. 2024 (https://doi.org/10.1016/j.celrep.2023.112787)
How to cite: pDONR221-PABPN1(v1) was a gift from Daniel Jarosz (Addgene plasmid # 166194 ; http://n2t.net/addgene:166194 ; RRID:Addgene_166194)
