[The description below was written by a language model from this plasmid's Addgene catalogue record and pLannotate feature annotations shown in this document.]
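Description:
pDONR221-PABPN1(v1) is a Gateway entry clone built on the pDONR221 backbone that carries the coding sequence of PABPN1 (nuclear poly(A)-binding protein 1) from the turquoise killifish, Nothobranchius furzeri. The sequenced plasmid is 3,231 nt and is maintained in E. coli through a high-copy ColE1/pUC-type origin, with selection by a kanamycin resistance gene (aminoglycoside phosphotransferase). The recorded insert is 669 bp. The automated annotation matches most of this region to mouse Pabpn1 by homology, which reflects conservation of the protein rather than a mouse origin. PABPN1 is known for stimulating poly(A) polymerase and controlling poly(A) tail length during mRNA 3'-end formation.

The insert sits between attL1 and attL2 sites, so an LR Clonase reaction can transfer it directionally into any attR-containing destination vector. The depositor describes it as a stopless entry clone: the open reading frame lacks a stop codon, allowing in-frame C-terminal fusions to tags or reporters supplied by the destination vector. As is typical of an entry vector, no promoter is positioned to express the insert. The rrnB T1 and T2 terminators upstream of attL1 insulate the cloning site from read-through transcription, and a T7 promoter lies just beyond attL2, oriented back toward the insert. The short lacI and lacZα fragments in the annotation are backbone remnants with no functional role. The associated study examined protein aggregation and quality control in tissues of an aging vertebrate, so the clone presumably served as a source for PABPN1 expression constructs in that work, although the record does not specify particular downstream vectors or what the "v1" designation distinguishes.
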