Features (pLannotate 1.2.2; 10 found; start..end, strand, type, name):
    121..213     +  CDS            lacI (fragment): lac repressor; lacI; The lac repressor binds to the lac operator to inhibit transcription in E. coli. This inhibition can be relieved by adding lactose or isopropyl-β-D-thiogalactopyranoside (IPTG).
    268..295     -  terminator     rrnB T2 terminator: transcription terminator T2 from the E. coli rrnB gene
    427..470     +  terminator     rrnB T1 terminator: Escherichia coli rrnB; transcription terminator T1 from the E. coli rrnB gene
    517..553     -  CDS            lacZα (fragment): LacZα fragment of β-galactosidase; lacZ fragment
    569..668     +  protein_bind   attL1: mutant version of attL; recombination site for the Gateway® LR reaction LR Clonase™
    779..1342    +  CDS            Pabpn1 (fragment): PABP2_MOUSE - Also known as Pab2, Pabp2. Experimental evidence at protein level: Swiss-Prot protein existence level 1. Involved in the 3'-end formation of mRNA precursors (pre- mRNA) by the addition of a poly(A) tail of 200-250 nt to the upstream cleavage product. Stimulates poly(A) polymerase (PAPOLA) conferring processivity on the poly(A) tail elongation reaction and controls also the poly(A) tail length. Increases the affinity of poly(A) polymerase for RNA. Is also present at various stages of mRNA metabolism including nucleocytoplasmic trafficking and nonsense-mediated decay (NMD) of mRNA.
   1356..1455    -  protein_bind   attL2: mutant version of attL; recombination site for the Gateway® LR reaction LR Clonase™
   1473..1491    -  promoter       T7 promoter: promoter for bacteriophage T7 RNA polymerase
   1625..2434    +  CDS            KanR: aminoglycoside phosphotransferase; aph(3')-Ia; confers resistance to kanamycin in bacteria or G418 (Geneticin®) in eukaryotes
   2581..3169    +  rep_origin     ori: high-copy-number ColE1/pMB1/pBR322/pUC origin of replication
>Addgene plasmid #166194 | pDONR221-PABPN1(v1) | addgene full sequence | sequence record 329577 | Addgene NGS Result
CTTTCCTGCGTTATCCCCTGATTCTGTGGATAACCGTATTACCGCCTTTGAGTGAGCTGATACCGCTCGC
CGCAGCCGAACGACCGAGCGCAGCGAGTCAGTGAGCGAGGAAGCGGAAGAGCGCCCAATACGCAAACCGC
CTCTCCCCGCGCGTTGGCCGATTCATTAATGCAGCTGGCACGACAGGTTTCCCGACTGGAAAGCGGGCAG
TGAGCGCAACGCAATTAATACGCGTACCGCTAGCCAGGAAGAGTTTGTAGAAACGCAAAAAGGCCATCCG
TCAGGATGGCCTTCTGCTTAGTTTGATGCCTGGCAGTTTATGGCGGGCGTCCTGCCCGCCACCCTCCGGG
CCGTTGCTTCACAACGTTCAAATCCGCTCCCGGCGGATTTGTCCTACTCAGGAGAGCGTTCACCGACAAA
CAACAGATAAAACGAAAGGCCCAGTCTTCCGACTGAGCCTTTCGTTTTATTTGATGCCTGGCAGTTCCCT
ACTCTCGCGTTAACGCTAGCATGGATGTTTTCCCAGTCACGACGTTGTAAAACGACGGCCAGTCTTAAGC
TCGGGCCCCAAATAATGATTTTATTTTGACTGATAGTGACCTGTTCGTTGCAACAAATTGATGAGCAATG
CTTTTTTATAATGCCAACTTTGTACAAAAAAGCAGGCTTCGAAGGAGATAACAAAATGGCGGAGTTCGGC
AACGGACTCGCGGATGATTCTCTACTAGATTCAGACTCCGGACATCCCGAGCTGGAAGACCATGGTGTCG
GCGATGAAGACCCGGGGTTAGAAGAAGGGGAGGCCGCGATTGAAGACCCGGAACTGGAGGCAATTAAGGC
CCGGGTCCGGGAAATGGAGGAAGAGGCAGAAAAGCTGAAGGAGCTACAGAACGAGGTGGAGAAACAGATG
AATCTCAGCCCTCCACCAGTTGGTCCTGTCATCATGTCAATCGAGGAGAAAATGGAGGCAGATGGCAGAT
CTATTTATGTCGGCAATGTGGATTATGGCGCCACAGCAGAAGAGCTGGAGGCTCACTTTCATGGCTGCGG
ATCAGTAAACAGAGTCACCATCTTGTGTGACAAATACACGGGACATCCCAAGGGGTTTGCTTATATTGAG
TTTGCAGATAAAGAGTCTGTTAGAACGGCCATGGCTTTGGACGAGTCTCTCTTCAGAGGAAGGCAGATTA
AGGTGGGCGCTAAGAGAACAAACAGACCGGGCATCAGCACCACAGATCGCGGTTTTCCACGGGGTCGGTT
CCGATCACGAGGAGGCAACTTCTCCTCGCGTGCACGCTACTACAGTGGCTACACGCCACCACCCAGAGGC
AGAGGACGGGCCTTCAGCCATGAAGACCCAGCTTTCTTGTACAAAGTTGGCATTATAAGAAAGCATTGCT
TATCAATTTGTTGCAACGAACAGGTCACTATCAGTCAAAATAAAATCATTATTTGCCATCCAGCTGATAT
CCCCTATAGTGAGTCGTATTACATGGTCATAGCTGTTTCCTGGCAGCTCTGGCCCGTGTCTCAAAATCTC
TGATGTTACATTGCACAAGATAAAAATATATCATCATGAACAATAAAACTGTCTGCTTACATAAACAGTA
ATACAAGGGGTGTTATGAGCCATATTCAACGGGAAACGTCGAGGCCGCGATTAAATTCCAACATGGATGC
TGATTTATATGGGTATAAATGGGCTCGCGATAATGTCGGGCAATCAGGTGCGACAATCTATCGCTTGTAT
GGGAAGCCCGATGCGCCAGAGTTGTTTCTGAAACATGGCAAAGGTAGCGTTGCCAATGATGTTACAGATG
AGATGGTCAGACTAAACTGGCTGACGGAATTTATGCCTCTTCCGACCATCAAGCATTTTATCCGTACTCC
TGATGATGCATGGTTACTCACCACTGCGATCCCCGGAAAAACAGCATTCCAGGTATTAGAAGAATATCCT
GATTCAGGTGAAAATATTGTTGATGCGCTGGCAGTGTTCCTGCGCCGGTTGCATTCGATTCCTGTTTGTA
ATTGTCCTTTTAACAGCGATCGCGTATTTCGTCTCGCTCAGGCGCAATCACGAATGAATAACGGTTTGGT
TGATGCGAGTGATTTTGATGACGAGCGTAATGGCTGGCCTGTTGAACAAGTCTGGAAAGAAATGCATAAA
CTTTTGCCATTCTCACCGGATTCAGTCGTCACTCATGGTGATTTCTCACTTGATAACCTTATTTTTGACG
AGGGGAAATTAATAGGTTGTATTGATGTTGGACGAGTCGGAATCGCAGACCGATACCAGGATCTTGCCAT
CCTATGGAACTGCCTCGGTGAGTTTTCTCCTTCATTACAGAAACGGCTTTTTCAAAAATATGGTATTGAT
AATCCTGATATGAATAAATTGCAGTTTCATTTGATGCTCGATGAGTTTTTCTAATCAGAATTGGTTAATT
GGTTGTAACACTGGCAGAGCATTACGCTGACTTGACGGGACGGCGCAAGCTCATGACCAAAATCCCTTAA
CGTGAGTTACGCGTCGTTCCACTGAGCGTCAGACCCCGTAGAAAAGATCAAAGGATCTTCTTGAGATCCT
TTTTTTCTGCGCGTAATCTGCTGCTTGCAAACAAAAAAACCACCGCTACCAGCGGTGGTTTGTTTGCCGG
ATCAAGAGCTACCAACTCTTTTTCCGAAGGTAACTGGCTTCAGCAGAGCGCAGATACCAAATACTGTTCT
TCTAGTGTAGCCGTAGTTAGGCCACCACTTCAAGAACTCTGTAGCACCGCCTACATACCTCGCTCTGCTA
ATCCTGTTACCAGTGGCTGCTGCCAGTGGCGATAAGTCGTGTCTTACCGGGTTGGACTCAAGACGATAGT
TACCGGATAAGGCGCAGCGGTCGGGCTGAACGGGGGGTTCGTGCACACAGCCCAGCTTGGAGCGAACGAC
CTACACCGAACTGAGATACCTACAGCGTGAGCTATGAGAAAGCGCCACGCTTCCCGAAGGGAGAAAGGCG
GACAGGTATCCGGTAAGCGGCAGGGTCGGAACAGGAGAGCGCACGAGGGAGCTTCCAGGGGGAAACGCCT
GGTATCTTTATAGTCCTGTCGGGTTTCGCCACCTCTGACTTGAGCGTCGATTTTTGTGATGCTCGTCAGG
GGGGCGGAGCCTATGGAAAAACGCCAGCAACGCGGCCTTTTTACGGTTCCTGGCCTTTTGCTGGCCTTTT
GCTCACATGTT
