>Addgene plasmid #166194 | pDONR221-PABPN1(v1) | depositor partial sequence | sequence record 322743 | insert sequence
ATGGCGGAGTTCGGCAACGGACTCGCGGATGATTCTCTACTAGATTCAGACTCCGGACATCCCGAGCTGG
AAGACCATGGTGTCGGCGATGAAGACCCGGGGTTAGAAGAAGGGGAGGCCGCGATTGAAGACCCGGAACT
GGAGGCAATTAAGGCCCGGGTCCGGGAAATGGAGGAAGAGGCAGAAAAGCTGAAGGAGCTACAGAACGAG
GTGGAGAAACAGATGAATCTCAGCCCTCCACCAGTTGGTCCTGTCATCATGTCAATCGAGGAGAAAATGG
AGGCAGATGGCAGATCTATTTATGTCGGCAATGTGGATTATGGCGCCACAGCAGAAGAGCTGGAGGCTCA
CTTTCATGGCTGCGGATCAGTAAACAGAGTCACCATCTTGTGTGACAAATACACGGGACATCCCAAGGGG
TTTGCTTATATTGAGTTTGCAGATAAAGAGTCTGTTAGAACGGCCATGGCTTTGGACGAGTCTCTCTTCA
GAGGAAGGCAGATTAAGGTGGGCGCTAAGAGAACAAACAGACCGGGCATCAGCACCACAGATCGCGGTTT
TCCACGGGGTCGGTTCCGATCACGAGGAGGCAACTTCTCCTCGCGTGCACGCTACTACAGTGGCTACACG
CCACCACCCAGAGGCAGAGGACGGGCCTTCAGCCATGAA
